Addgene plasmid #148796: pLIB-2STREP-HsHelz-GSSG-MBP_AG
Purpose: Mammalian Expression of HsHelz
Depositing lab: Elisa Izaurralde. Depositing organization: Max Planck Institute for Developmental Biology. Publication: HELZ directly interacts with CCR4-NOT and causes decay of bound mRNAs. Hanet A, Rasch F, Weber R, Ruscica V, Fauser M, Raisch T, Kuzuoglu-Ozturk D, Chang CT, Bhandari D, Igreja C, Wohlbold L. Life Sci Alliance. 2019 Sep 30;2(5). pii: 2/5/e201900405. doi: 10.26508/lsa.201900405. Print 2019 Oct. PubMed 31570513.
Backbone
  Vector backbone: Unknown
  Vector type: Mammalian Expression
Growth in bacteria
  Bacterial resistance: Ampicillin, 100 μg/mL
  Growth temperature: 37°C
  Growth strain: DH5alpha
  Copy number: Low Copy
Gene/Insert
  Gene/Insert name: HsHelz
  Species: H. sapiens (human)
  Entrez Gene: HELZ (a.k.a. DHRC, DRHC, HUMORF5)
  Cloning method: Unknown
Terms and licenses: Academic/Nonprofit Terms; Industry Terms: Not Available to Industry
Depositor comments: sequence according to the sequence of NCBI:NM_014877.3 or Uniprot.:P42694 Plasmids from this collection were made available to the research community and donated after the lab closed. Please note that the sequence provided by the depositing laboratory may be theoretical/predicted or based on Sanger sequencing results. There may be discrepancies between sequencing results obtained by Addgene and the depositor sequence. If an Addgene verified sequence is not available, please contact before placing your order to request that our lab fully sequence the plasmid.
How to cite: pLIB-2STREP-HsHelz-GSSG-MBP_AG was a gift from Elisa Izaurralde (Addgene plasmid # 148796 ; http://n2t.net/addgene:148796 ; RRID:Addgene_148796)
