[The description below was written by a language model from this plasmid's Addgene catalogue record and pLannotate feature annotations shown in this document.]
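Description:
pLIB-2STREP-HsHelz-GSSG-MBP_AG is an 11,959-nt plasmid carrying the full-length human HELZ coding sequence, a putative RNA helicase linked in the associated study to CCR4-NOT binding and decay of bound mRNAs. The catalogue entry lists the backbone as unknown and the vector type and purpose as mammalian expression, but the annotated features point elsewhere. The only promoter upstream of the insert is the baculovirus polyhedrin promoter, and the expression cassette lies between the Tn7R and Tn7L mini-transposon ends together with a gentamicin resistance gene. This is the layout of a baculovirus transfer vector, in which the Tn7-flanked segment is transposed into a bacmid and the resulting virus drives strong late expression in insect cells. No mammalian promoter is annotated, so the catalogue label should be treated with caution.

In bacteria the plasmid replicates from a ColE1/pUC-type origin, although the record lists it as low copy, and is selected with ampicillin through the bla gene. An f1 origin is also present. A loxP site sits just upstream of the polyhedrin promoter, a feature generally used for Cre-mediated fusion of such vectors into multigene assemblies. HELZ is followed in the same orientation by a signal-sequence-free maltose-binding protein, which from the name is joined through a short GSSG linker, and the cassette ends with an SV40 polyadenylation signal. The name also indicates an N-terminal double Strep tag. It is not annotated, though there is unannotated space between the promoter and the HELZ start. Small fragment hits to R6K ori, large T antigen and SET1 are probably backbone remnants or annotation artefacts. The dual-tag design would suit affinity purification of recombinant HELZ for biochemical or interaction studies, although the record does not state this explicitly.
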