Features (pLannotate 1.2.2; 18 found; start..end, strand, type, name):
    102..556     +  rep_origin     f1 ori (sequence partly withheld): f1 bacteriophage origin of replication; arrow indicates direction of (+) strand synthesis
    582..686     +  promoter       AmpR promoter: bla
    687..1547    +  CDS            AmpR: β-lactamase; bla; confers resistance to ampicillin, carbenicillin, and related antibiotics
   1718..2306    +  rep_origin     ori: high-copy-number ColE1/pMB1/pBR322/pUC origin of replication
   2492..2543    -  misc_feature   bom (fragment): basis of mobility region from pBR322
   2611..2835    -  mobile_element Tn7R: mini-Tn7 element (right end of the Tn7 transposon) Tn7
   2902..3435    -  CDS            GmR: gentamycin acetyltransferase; aacC1; confers resistance to gentamycin
   3624..3652    -  promoter       Pc promoter: intI1 (promoter lies within the coding sequence); class 1 integron promoter
   3630..3992    -  CDS            YPR2_ECOLX (fragment): Protein predicted: Swiss-Prot protein existence level 4. From Escherichia coli.
   3992..4019    -  rep_origin     R6K γ ori (fragment): γ replication origin from E. coli plasmid R6K; requires the R6K initiator protein pi for replication
   4048..4081    +  protein_bind   loxP: Cre-mediated recombination occurs in the 8-bp core sequence (GCATACAT). Cre recombinase
   4129..4220    +  promoter       polyhedrin promoter: polh from Autographa californica; promoter for the baculovirus polyhedrin gene
   4370..10192   +  CDS            HELZ: HELZ_HUMAN - Also known as DRHC, KIAA0054. Experimental evidence at protein level: Swiss-Prot protein existence level 1. May act as a helicase that plays a role in RNA metabolism in multiple tissues and organs within the developing embryo. From Homo sapiens (Human).
  10218..11314   +  CDS            MBP (fragment): maltose binding protein from E. coli; malE (mutated); This version of the gene does not encode a signal sequence, so MBP will remain in the cytosol.
  11362..11445   +  CDS            large T antigen (fragment): large T antigen from SV40 (simian virus 40)
  11468..11602   +  polyA_signal   SV40 poly(A) signal: SV40 polyadenylation signal
  11631..11680   +  CDS            SET1 (fragment): solubility-enhancement tag derived from T7 phage gene 10B
  11712..11877   -  mobile_element Tn7L: mini-Tn7 element (left end of the Tn7 transposon) Tn7
>Addgene plasmid #148796 | pLIB-2STREP-HsHelz-GSSG-MBP_AG | depositor full sequence | sequence record 291244 | Full Sequence
TTCTCTGTCACAGAATGAAAATTTTTCTGTCATCTCTTCGTTATTAATGTTTGTAATTGACTGAATATCA
ACGCTTATTTGCAGCCTGAATGGCGAATGGG
[124 nt withheld, positions 102-225]
C
[91 nt withheld, positions 227-317]
A
[49 nt withheld, positions 319-367]
CCTTTGACGTTGGAGTCCACGTTCTT
[37 nt withheld, positions 394-430]
ACCCTATCTCGGTCTATTCTTTTGATTTATAAGGGATTTTGCCGATTTCGGCCTATTGGTTAAAAAATGA
GCTGATTTAACAAAAATTTAACGCGAATTTTAACAAAATATTAACGCTTACAATTTAGGTGGCACTTTTC
GGGGAAATGTGCGCGGAACCCCTATTTGTTTATTTTTCTAAATACATTCAAATATGTATCCGCTCATGAG
ACAATAACCCTGATAAATGCTTCAATAATATTGAAAAAGGAAGAGTATGAGTATTCAACATTTCCGTGTC
GCCCTTATTCCCTTTTTTGCGGCATTTTGCCTTCCTGTTTTTGCTCACCCAGAAACGCTGGTGAAAGTAA
AAGATGCTGAAGATCAGTTGGGTGCACGAGTGGGTTACATCGAACTGGATCTCAACAGCGGTAAGATCCT
TGAGAGTTTTCGCCCCGAAGAACGTTTTCCAATGATGAGCACTTTTAAAGTTCTGCTATGTGGCGCGGTA
TTATCCCGTATTGACGCCGGGCAAGAGCAACTCGGTCGCCGCATACACTATTCTCAGAATGACTTGGTTG
AGTACTCACCAGTCACAGAAAAGCATCTTACGGATGGCATGACAGTAAGAGAATTATGCAGTGCTGCCAT
AACCATGAGTGATAACACTGCGGCCAACTTACTTCTGACAACGATCGGAGGACCGAAGGAGCTAACCGCT
TTTTTGCACAACATGGGGGATCATGTAACTCGCCTTGATCGTTGGGAACCGGAGCTGAATGAAGCCATAC
CAAACGACGAGCGTGACACCACGATGCCTGTAGCAATGGCAACAACGTTGCGCAAACTATTAACTGGCGA
ACTACTTACTCTAGCTTCCCGGCAACAATTAATAGACTGGATGGAGGCGGATAAAGTTGCAGGACCACTT
CTGCGCTCGGCCCTTCCGGCTGGCTGGTTTATTGCTGATAAATCTGGAGCCGGTGAGCGTGGGTCTCGCG
GTATCATTGCAGCACTGGGGCCAGATGGTAAGCCCTCCCGTATCGTAGTTATCTACACGACGGGGAGTCA
GGCAACTATGGATGAACGAAATAGACAGATCGCTGAGATAGGTGCCTCACTGATTAAGCATTGGTAACTG
TCAGACCAAGTTTACTCATATATACTTTAGATTGATTTAAAACTTCATTTTTAATTTAAAAGGATCTAGG
TGAAGATCCTTTTTGATAATCTCATGACCAAAATCCCTTAACGTGAGTTTTCGTTCCACTGAGCGTCAGA
CCCCGTAGAAAAGATCAAAGGATCTTCTTGAGATCCTTTTTTTCTGCGCGTAATCTGCTGCTTGCAAACA
AAAAAACCACCGCTACCAGCGGTGGTTTGTTTGCCGGATCAAGAGCTACCAACTCTTTTTCCGAAGGTAA
CTGGCTTCAGCAGAGCGCAGATACCAAATACTGTTCTTCTAGTGTAGCCGTAGTTAGGCCACCACTTCAA
GAACTCTGTAGCACCGCCTACATACCTCGCTCTGCTAATCCTGTTACCAGTGGCTGCTGCCAGTGGCGAT
AAGTCGTGTCTTACCGGGTTGGACTCAAGACGATAGTTACCGGATAAGGCGCAGCGGTCGGGCTGAACGG
GGGGTTCGTGCACACAGCCCAGCTTGGAGCGAACGACCTACACCGAACTGAGATACCTACAGCGTGAGCT
ATGAGAAAGCGCCACGCTTCCCGAAGGGAGAAAGGCGGACAGGTATCCGGTAAGCGGCAGGGTCGGAACA
GGAGAGCGCACGAGGGAGCTTCCAGGGGGAAACGCCTGGTATCTTTATAGTCCTGTCGGGTTTCGCCACC
TCTGACTTGAGCGTCGATTTTTGTGATGCTCGTCAGGGGGGCGGAGCCTATGGAAAAACGCCAGCAACGC
GGCCTTTTTACGGTTCCTGGCCTTTTGCTGGCCTTTTGCTCACATGTTCTTTCCTGCGTTATCCCCTGAT
TCTGTGGATAACCGTATTACCGCCTTTGAGTGAGCTGATACCGCTCGCCGCAGCCGAACGACCGAGCGCA
GCGAGTCAGTGAGCGAGGAAGCGGAAGAGCGCCTGATGCGGTATTTTCTCCTTACGCATCTGTGCGGTAT
TTCACACCGCATAGACCAGCCGCGTAACCTGGCAAAATCGGTTACGGTTGAGTAATAAATGGATGCCCTG
CGTAAGCGGGTGTGGGCGGACAATAAAGTCTTAAACTGAACAAAATAGATCTAAACTATGACAATAAAGT
CTTAAACTAGACAGAATAGTTGTAAACTGAAATCAGTCCAGTTATGCTGTGAAAAAGCATACTGGACTTT
TGTTATGGCTAAAGCAAACTCTTCATTTTCTGAAGTGCAAATTGCCCGTCGTATTAAAGAGGGGCGTGGC
CAAGGGCATGGTAAAGACTATATTCGCGGCGTTGTGACAATTTACCGAACAACTCCGCGGCCGGGAAGCC
GATCTCGGCTTGAACGAATTGTTAGGTGGCGGTACTTGGGTCGATATCAAAGTGCATCACTTCTTCCCGT
ATGCCCAACTTTGTATAGAGAGCCACTGCGGGATCGTCACCGTAATCTGCTTGCACGTAGATCACATAAG
CACCAAGCGCGTTGGCCTCATGCTTGAGGAGATTGATGAGCGCGGTGGCAATGCCCTGCCTCCGGTGCTC
GCCGGAGACTGCGAGATCATAGATATAGATCTCACTACGCGGCTGCTCAAACTTGGGCAGAACGTAAGCC
GCGAGAGCGCCAACAACCGCTTCTTGGTCGAAGGCAGCAAGCGCGATGAATGTCTTACTACGGAGCAAGT
TCCCGAGGTAATCGGAGTCCGGCTGATGTTGGGAGTAGGTGGCTACGTCTCCGAACTCACGACCGAAAAG
ATCAAGAGCAGCCCGCATGGATTTGACTTGGTCAGGGCCGAGCCTACATGTGCGAATGATGCCCATACTT
GAGCCACCTAACTTTGTTTTAGGGCGACTGCCCTGCTGCGTAACATCGTTGCTGCTGCGTAACATCGTTG
CTGCTCCATAACATCAAACATCGACCCACGGCGTAACGCGCTTGCTGCTTGGATGCCCGAGGCATAGACT
GTACAAAAAAACAGTCATAACAAGCCATGAAAACCGCCACTGCGCCGTTACCACCGCTGCGTTCGGTCAA
GGTTCTGGACCAGTTGCGTGAGCGCATACGCTACTTGCATTACAGTTTACGAACCGAACAGGCTTATGTC
AACTGGGTTCGTGCCTTCATCCGTTTCCACGGTGTGCGTCACCCGGCAACCTTGGGCAGCAGCGAAGTCG
AGGCATTTCTGTCCTGGCTGGCGAACGAGCGCAAGGTTTCGGTCTCCACGCATCGTCAGGCATTGGCGGC
CTTGCTGTTCTTCTACGGCAAGGTGCTGTGCACGGATCTGCCCTTGCTTCAGGAGATCGGTAGACCTCGG
CCGTCGCGGCGCTTGCCGGTGGTGCTGACCCCGGATGAAGTGGTTCGCATCCTCGGTTTTCTGGAAGGCG
AGCATCGTTTGTTCGCCCAGGACTCTAGCTATAGTTCTAGTGGTTGGCTACAGCTTTGTTTGTACTATCA
ACAGGTTGAACTGCTGATCAACAGATCCTCTACGCGGCCGCGGTACCATAACTTCGTATAGCATACATTA
TACGAAGTTATCTGGTTTTACTAGTATCGATTCGCGACCTACTCCGGAATATTAATAGATCATGGAGATA
ATTAAAATGATAACCATCTCGCAAATAAATAAGTATTTTACTGTTTTCGTAACAGTTTTGTAATAAAAAA
ACCTATAAATATTCCGGATTATTCATACCGTCCCACCATCGGGCGCGGATCCCGGTCCGAAGCGCGCGGA
ATTCAAAGGCCTACGTCGACATGGGCAGCGGCTGGAGCCACCCCCAGTTCGAGAAGGGCAGCGGCTGGAG
CCACCCCCAGTTCGAGAAGGAAGACAGAAGAGCTGAAAAGTCATGTGAACAAGCATGTGAATCACTTAAG
AGGCAGGACTATGAAATGGCCCTCAAGCACTGCACAGAGGCCCTTCTTTCTCTTGGCCAGTACTCCATGG
CAGACTTCACAGGGCCTTGTCCATTGGAAATAGAACGCATCAAAATCGAGAGTCTTCTCTACAGAATTGC
CTCATTTTTGCAACTGAAAAATTATGTGCAAGCTGATGAAGATTGTAGACATGTGCTGGGAGAAGGACTG
GCCAAGGGAGAAGATGCCTTTCGGGCAGTGCTTTGCTGCATGCAGCTGAAAGGGAAGCTCCAACCTGTAT
CCACCATTCTTGCCAAGTCACTCACAGGAGAGTCCCTGAATGGGATGGTAACAAAGGATTTGACAAGACT
AAAAACACTTCTCTCAGAAACAGAGACAGCAACTAGTAACGCCCTCTCTGGATATCACGTGGAAGACTTA
GATGAGGGGTCTTGTAATGGTTGGCATTTCCGCCCACCACCTAGGGGAATCACAAGCAGCGAGGAATATA
CTTTGTGTAAAAGATTTTTAGAACAAGGAATCTGTAGGTATGGTGCCCAGTGTACTTCAGCACATTCCCA
GGAAGAACTAGCAGAATGGCAGAAAAGATATGCTTCACGGCTGATAAAATTGAAACAGCAAAATGAGAAT
AAACAGCTCTCAGGCAGTTACATGGAAACCTTGATAGAAAAGTGGATGAATTCATTGTCTCCTGAGAAAG
TGCTTAGTGAATGTATAGAAGGAGTAAAGGTAGAGCACAATCCTGACCTGTCAGTTACTGTCAGCACCAA
AAAATCCCACCAGACATGGACCTTTGCTCTCACTTGTAAGCCTGCAAGAATGCTGTATCGTGTAGCATTG
CTTTATGATGCTCATCGTCCTCATTTTAGTATCATTGCAATATCTGCCGGAGATAGTACTACCCAGGTAT
CACAAGAAGTCCCAGAAAACTGTCAAGAATGGATAGGAGGAAAGATGGCCCAAAATGGATTAGATCATTA
CGTGTATAAAGTCGGGATAGCATTTAACACAGAAATATTTGGAACTTTTCGCCAAACCATAGTTTTCGAC
TTTGGATTGGAACCAGTACTCATGCAAAGAGTAATGATTGATGCAGCTTCTACAGAAGATCTCGAATACC
TGATGCATGCAAAACAGCAGCTAGTAACCACAGCTAAACGTTGGGATTCTTCCTCTAAGACTATTATAGA
TTTTGAACCTAATGAAACTACTGATTTGGAGAAGAGCCTTCTTATCAGATACCAAATTCCCCTCTCTGCT
GACCAGCTATTTACTCAGTCCGTTTTAGACAAATCATTGACCAAGAGCAACTATCAGTCACGGTTACATG
ACCTTCTTTATATTGAGGAGATAGCCCAGTATAAAGAAATCAGCAAGTTCAACCTTAAAGTGCAATTGCA
GATTCTGGCAAGCTTCATGCTCACTGGTGTTTCTGGAGGTGCAAAGTATGCTCAGAATGGACAACTTTTT
GGTCGCTTTAAGCTTACTGAAACACTTTCTGAAGATACTTTGGCTGGACGACTGGTGATGACCAAAGTCA
ATGCTGTTTATTTATTACCAGTCCCTAAACAGAAGTTAGTACAGACCCAGGGAACCAAAGAGAAGGTTTA
TGAAGCTACTATTGAAGAAAAAACAAAGGAATATATATTTTTAAGGCTATCTAGGGAATGCTGTGAAGAA
CTTAATCTTCGGCCTGACTGTGACACACAGGTTGAACTTCAGTTTCAATTAAATCGATTACCCCTCTGTG
AAATGCACTATGCACTAGACAGGATCAAGGACAATGGGGTTTTGTTTCCAGACATCAGTATGACTCCCAC
CATACCATGGAGTCCTAACAGACAATGGGATGAACAGTTGGATCCTCGACTAAATGCAAAACAGAAAGAG
GCTGTTCTGGCCATTACCACTCCACTTGCAATCCAGCTGCCGCCTGTGCTTATCATCGGACCCTATGGGA
CAGGCAAAACGTTCACTCTAGCTCAGGCTGTCAAACATATTCTGCAGCAACAGGAGACTAGGATTCTCAT
TTGCACCCATTCTAATAGTGCTGCTGATCTCTACATAAAGGATTATTTACATCCATATGTAGAAGCAGGC
AATCCCCAGGCAAGACCTCTCAGGGTATATTTCAGAAATCGCTGGGTAAAGACTGTCCACCCAGTTGTGC
ATCAGTACTGTTTGATCTCAAGCGCACATTCCACCTTTCAGATGCCCCAGAAAGAAGATATTCTTAAACA
TCGAGTGGTGGTTGTTACCTTGAATACTTCCCAGTACCTCTGTCAGTTGGACCTTGAACCTGGGTTTTTT
ACACACATTCTATTAGATGAAGCTGCCCAGGCCATGGAGTGTGAAACCATTATGCCTCTAGCATTAGCAA
CTCAAAACACTCGGATTGTCTTGGCTGGTGATCACATGCAGCTCAGTCCTTTTGTTTACAGCGAGTTTGC
CAGGGAGAGAAACCTTCACGTTTCATTACTTGACCGACTCTATGAGCATTACCCTGCTGAGTTCCCATGT
AGGATTCTCCTGTGTGAGAACTACCGCTCCCATGAAGCTATCATCAATTATACCTCTGAGCTTTTCTATG
AGGGCAAACTGATGGCCAGTGGGAAGCAGCCAGCACACAAAGATTTCTACCCACTAACTTTCTTTACAGC
ACGAGGAGAAGATGTACAAGAAAAAAATAGCACAGCTTTTTATAATAATGCAGAGGTGTTTGAAGTGGTG
GAACGTGTAGAAGAGTTAAGAAGGAAGTGGCCAGTAGCGTGGGGGAAGTTAGATGATGGCAGTATTGGTG
TGGTGACTCCATATGCTGATCAAGTGTTTAGAATACGTGCTGAACTTCGAAAAAAGAGATTATCTGATGT
TAATGTAGAAAGGGTGCTAAATGTTCAAGGAAAGCAATTCAGAGTTTTGTTTCTTAGCACAGTACGTACA
AGACATACTTGTAAACATAAACAGACACCAATTAAAAAGAAAGAGCAACTTCTGGAAGATTCCACAGAGG
ACTTAGATTATGGTTTTTTATCTAACTACAAGCTTCTCAATACTGCCATCACAAGAGCACAATCCCTGGT
TGCTGTGGTGGGTGATCCCATTGCTCTGTGCTCTATTGGAAGATGCAGGAAATTTTGGGAACGGTTTATT
GCCCTGTGTCATGAAAACAGTAGCCTACATGGAATCACTTTTGAACAGATCAAAGCCCAGTTAGAGGCTT
TAGAACTAAAGAAGACATATGTGTTGAATCCGCTGGCACCTGAATTTATCCCCCGGGCTCTAAGACTGCA
GCATTCAGGAAGTACCAACAAACAGCAGCAATCACCACCCAAGGGGAAAAGTCTTCATCATACCCAGAAT
GATCACTTCCAGAATGATGGAATTGTTCAGCCCAATCCTTCTGTACTTATTGGCAATCCTATTAGAGCAT
ATACTCCTCCACCCCCTCTTGGACCTCACCCAAATTTGGGAAAATCTCCAAGCCCTGTTCAAAGAATAGA
TCCTCACACTGGGACAAGTATTCTTTATGTACCTGCTGTCTATGGAGGGAATGTAGTTATGTCGGTGCCT
TTACCTGTACCATGGACAGGATACCAGGGTAGGTTTGCAGTTGATCCTCGAATTATTACACATCAGGCAG
CAATGGCCTATAACATGAACCTATTACAGACACATGGACGAGGATCTCCTATTCCTTATGGCCTTGGACA
TCACCCACCTGTCACCATAGGCCAGCCACAAAATCAGCATCAGGAGAAGGATCAACATGAGCAAAATCGA
AATGGTAAAAGTGATACAAATAATTCCGGACCTGAAATTAATAAGATTCGAACACCAGAGAAAAAGCCAA
CAGAACCAAAACAGGTTGATTTGGAATCAAATCCACAGAACAGAAGTCCTGAATCACGTCCTAGTGTTGT
TTATCCCAGTACCAAATTTCCTCGCAAAGATAATCTCAACCCAAGACACATAAATCTTCCCCTTCCTGCT
CCCCACGCACAGTATGCAATCCCTAATCGCCACTTTCATCCCCTTCCCCAGCTACCAAGACCACCCTTTC
CAATTCCACAGCAGCACACCTTGTTAAATCAGCAGCAGAATAATTTGCCTGAACAACCAAATCAGATACC
ACCTCAGCCAAATCAGGTAGTCCAGCAGCAAAGTCAGTTGAATCAGCAGCCTCAGCAGCCACCTCCTCAG
CTTTCTCCTGCATATCAGGCGGGACCCAACAATGCTTTTTTTAATAGTGCAGTTGCTCATCGGCCACAGT
CTCCTCCTGCAGAAGCTGTAATTCCGGAGCAGCAGCCCCCTCCCATGCTGCAAGAAGGCCACAGTCCTCT
GAGAGCCATTGCACAACCCGGCCCCATTCTTCCTTCACATCTGAATAGCTTCATTGATGAGAACCCCTCG
GGATTACCTATAGGGGAGGCTTTAGATCGTATACATGGGAGTGTCGCTCTGGAAACATTAAGGCAGCAGC
AGGCACGGTTCCAGCAGTGGAGCGAGCATCATGCCTTTCTCAGTCAGGGCAGCGTTCCATACCCACACCA
TCACCATCCTCACCTCCAGCATCTTCCTCAGCCGCCCCTGGGATTACATCAGCCGCCAGTGAGGGCAGAC
TGGAAGCTCACCAGCAGTGCCGAAGATGAAGTGGAGACCACATACTCAAGGTTTCAAGACTTAATCAGAG
AACTGTCTCATCGTGATCAAAGTGAAACACGGGAACTAGCTGAAATGCCACCACCTCAATCAAGACTTTT
GCAATATAGACAAGTACAGAGTAGAAGCCCACCAGCAGTCCCATCTCCCCCATCCAGTACAGACCACAGT
AGCCACTTTTCTAACTTTAATGATAACAGCAGAGACATTGAAGTAGCCAGCAACCCAGCATTTCCACAGC
GCCTCCCACCCCAGATATTCAACTCACCTTTCTCGTTGCCATCTGAACACCTTGCCCCTCCTCCCTTGAA
ATACCTGGCACCTGATGGAGCATGGACTTTTGCTAACTTGCAACAGAATCACCTAATGGGGCCAGGTTTT
CCCTATGGCCTACCTCCATTGCCTCACAGGCCACCGCAGAACCCTTTTGTACAAATACAGAATCATCAAC
ATGCTATTGGTCAAGAGCCATTTCACCCATTGTCATCTCGAACAGTATCTTCTTCTTCGCTCCCTAGCTT
AGAAGAGTATGAGCCCAGAGGACCTGGTCGGCCCTTGTACCAAAGAAGAATCTCATCTAGCTCAGTTCAA
CCTTGTTCTGAAGAAGTAAGCACTCCTCAAGACAGTCTGGCTCAGTGTAAAGAGCTTCAGGACCACAGTA
ACCAATCTTCTTTCAACTTTTCATCCCCGGAGTCCTGGGTAAACACCACCTCATCTACTCCTTATCAGAA
CATTCCGTGCAATGGATCCAGCAGGACAGCTCAGCCCAGAGAGTTGATAGCGCCACCCAAGACTGTCAAA
CCCCCTGAGGATCAACTGAAGTCGGAGAACCTCGAGGTGTCCAGTTCCTTCAACTACAGTGTGCTGCAGC
ATCTTGGCCAGTTTCCACCCCTTATGCCTAACAAGCAGATCGCGGAGTCGGCCAATAGCAGTAGCCCCCA
GAGCTCTGCGGGGGGCAAGCCCGCCATGTCCTATGCCAGCGCTCTGCGGGCCCCTCCAAAGCCCAGGCCC
CCTCCTGAGCAGGCCAAGAAGAGTAGCGACCCTCTGTCTCTCTTCCAGGAACTGAGCCTAGGGAGCTCAT
CTGGCAGCAATGGCTTTTACTCATATTTTAAAGGGAGCTCAGGCGGGAGCTCAGGCGAAACTGAAGAAGG
TAAACTGGTAATCTGGATTAACGGCGATAAAGGCTATAACGGTCTCGCTGAAGTCGGTAAGAAATTCGAG
AAAGATACCGGAATTAAAGTCACCGTTGAGCATCCGGATAAACTGGAAGAGAAATTCCCACAGGTTGCGG
CAACTGGCGATGGCCCTGACATTATCTTCTGGGCACACGACCGCTTTGGTGGCTACGCTCAATCTGGCCT
GTTGGCTGAAATCACCCCGGACAAAGCGTTCCAGGACAAGCTGTATCCGTTTACCTGGGATGCCGTACGT
TACAACGGCAAGCTGATTGCTTACCCGATCGCTGTTGAAGCGTTATCGCTGATTTATAACAAAGACCTGC
TGCCGAACCCGCCAAAAACCTGGGAAGAGATCCCGGCGCTGGATAAAGAACTGAAAGCGAAAGGTAAGAG
CGCCCTGATGTTCAACCTGCAAGAACCGTACTTCACCTGGCCGCTGATTGCTGCTGACGGGGGTTATGCG
TTCAAGTATGAAAACGGCAAGTACGACATTAAAGACGTGGGCGTGGATAACGCTGGCGCGAAAGCGGGTC
TGACCTTCCTGGTTGACCTGATTAAAAACAAACACATGAATGCAGACACCGATTACTCCATCGCAGAAGC
TGCCTTTAATAAAGGCGAAACAGCGATGACCATCAACGGCCCGTGGGCATGGTCCAACATCGACACCAGC
AAAGTGAATTATGGTGTAACGGTACTGCCGACCTTCAAGGGTCAACCATCCAAACCGTTCGTTGGCGTGC
TGAGCGCAGGTATTAACGCCGCCAGTCCGAACAAAGAGCTGGCAAAAGAGTTCCTCGAAAACTATCTGCT
GACTGATGAAGGTCTGGAAGCGGTTAATAAAGACAAACCGCTGGGTGCCGTAGCGCTGAAGTCTTACGAG
GAAGAGTTGGCGAAAGATCCACGTATTGCCGCCACGATGGAAAACGCCCAGAAAGGTGAAATCATGCCGA
ACATCCCGCAGATGTCCGCTTTCTGGTATGCCGTGCGTACTGCGGTGATCAACGCCGCCAGCGGTCGTCA
GACTGTCGATGAAGCCCTTAAAGACGCGCAGACTTAATCTAGAGCCTGCAGTCTCGACAAGCTTGTCGAG
AAGTACTAGAGGATCATAATCAGCCATACCACATTTGTAGAGGTTTTACTTGCTTTAAAAAACCTCCCAC
ACCTCCCCCTGAACCTGAAACATAAAATGAATGCAATTGTTGTTGTTAACTTGTTTATTGCAGCTTATAA
TGGTTACAAATAAAGCAATAGCATCACAAATTTCACAAATAAAGCATTTTTTTCACTGCATTCTAGTTGT
GGTTTGTCCAAACTCATCAATGTATCTTATCATGTCTGGATCTGATCACTGCTTGAGCCTAGAAGATCCG
GCTGCTAACAAAGCCCGAAAGGAAGCTGAGTTGGCTGCTGCCACCGCTGAGCAATAACTATCATAACCCC
TAGGAGATCCGAACCAGATAAGTGAAATCTAGTTCCAAACTATTTTGTCATTTTTAATTTTCGTATTAGC
TTACGACGCTACACCCAGTTCCCATCTATTTTGTCACTCTTCCCTAAATAATCCTTAAAAACTCCATTTC
CACCCCTCCCAGTTCCCAACTATTTTGTCCGCCCACAGCGGGGCATTTTTCTTCCTGTTATGTTTTTAAT
CAAACATCCTGCCAACTCCATGTGACAAACCGTCATCTTCGGCTACTTT
